Addgene plasmid #211981: pKLV2-U6gRNA5(POU5F1_g15-14)-PGKpuroBFP-W
Purpose: Express gRNA against POU5F1 with puro and BFP
Depositing lab: Kosuke Yusa. Depositing organization: Kyoto University, Institute for Life and Medical Sciences. Publication: RENGE infers gene regulatory networks using time-series single-cell RNA-seq data with CRISPR perturbations. Ishikawa M, Sugino S, Masuda Y, Tarumoto Y, Seto Y, Taniyama N, Wagai F, Yamauchi Y, Kojima Y, Kiryu H, Yusa K, Eiraku M, Mochizuki A. Commun Biol. 2023 Dec 28;6(1):1290. doi: 10.1038/s42003-023-05594-4. PubMed 38155269.
Backbone
  Vector backbone: pKLV2-U6gRNA5(BbsI)-PGKpuroBFP-W
  Backbone size w/o insert (bp): 8630
  Total vector size (bp): 8650
  Vector type: Mammalian Expression, Lentiviral, CRISPR
  Selectable markers: Puromycin
Growth in bacteria
  Bacterial resistance: Ampicillin, 100 μg/mL
  Growth temperature: 37°C
  Growth strain: NEB Stable
  Copy number: High Copy
Gene/Insert
  Gene/Insert name: sgRNA targeting POU5F1
  gRNA/shRNA sequence: CTTGCAGGTGGTCCGAGTG
  Species: H. sapiens (human)
  GenBank ID: NM_002701.6
  Entrez Gene: POU5F1 (a.k.a. OCT3, OCT4, OCT4Borf1, OTF-3, OTF3, OTF4, Oct-3, Oct-4, Oct3/4)
  Promoter: Human U6 promoter
  Cloning method: Restriction Enzyme; 5′ cloning site BbsI (destroyed during cloning); 3′ cloning site BbsI (destroyed during cloning)
  Sequencing primers: 5′ AGATAATTAGAATTAATTTGACTG
Terms and licenses: Academic/Nonprofit Terms; Industry Terms: Not Available to Industry
How to cite: pKLV2-U6gRNA5(POU5F1_g15-14)-PGKpuroBFP-W was a gift from Kosuke Yusa (Addgene plasmid # 211981 ; http://n2t.net/addgene:211981 ; RRID:Addgene_211981)
