[The description below was written by a language model from this plasmid's Addgene catalogue record and pLannotate feature annotations shown in this document.]
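Description:
pKLV2-U6gRNA5(POU5F1_g15-14)-PGKpuroBFP-W is an 8,650 bp lentiviral CRISPR guide-expression plasmid derived from the pKLV2-U6gRNA5(BbsI)-PGKpuroBFP-W backbone. A single guide RNA spacer targeting human POU5F1 (OCT4) was inserted between two BbsI sites that were destroyed during cloning. In bacteria it replicates from a high-copy ColE1/pUC-type origin and is selected with ampicillin through the β-lactamase gene. An f1 origin and remnants of a lac/lacZα cloning region with T3 and T7 promoters also remain in the plasmid backbone.

The viral portion starts with a CMV enhancer/promoter fused to a truncated HIV-1 5' LTR, which drives transcription of the viral genome in packaging cells. It is followed by the Ψ packaging signal with a gag fragment, the RRE for Rev-dependent nuclear export, and the cPPT/CTS. The downstream LTR is also annotated as truncated and is followed by a bGH polyadenylation signal.

Between the LTRs lie two expression units. The human U6 RNA polymerase III promoter transcribes the POU5F1 spacer joined to a Streptococcus pyogenes Cas9 guide scaffold (annotated as a tracrRNA fragment). The mouse PGK promoter drives the puromycin N-acetyltransferase and TagBFP coding sequences, with a WPRE downstream to enhance transcript expression. The short interval between the two coding sequences is not annotated, so the record does not state how they are linked.

The plasmid carries no Cas9, so the nuclease must be provided separately in the target cells. Transduced cells can be enriched with puromycin or tracked by blue fluorescence. The associated publication used CRISPR perturbations with time-series single-cell RNA-seq to infer gene regulatory networks.
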