Features (pLannotate 1.2.2; 28 found; start..end, strand, type, name):
    242..441     +  promoter       CMV promoter: human cytomegalovirus (CMV) immediate early promoter
    459..639     +  LTR            5' LTR (truncated): truncated 5' long terminal repeat (LTR) from HIV-1
    686..811     +  misc_feature   HIV-1 Ψ: packaging signal of human immunodeficiency virus type 1
    795..1133    +  CDS            HIV-1 gag (fragment): gag protein from human immunodeficiency virus 1; gag
   1310..1543    +  misc_feature   RRE: The Rev response element (RRE) of HIV-1 allows for Rev-dependent mRNA export from the nucleus to the cytoplasm.
   1920..2020    +  CDS            Rev (fragment): human immunodeficiency virus 1 (HIV-1) Rev protein; rev; enhances nuclear export of unspliced and incompletely spliced viral mRNAs
   2070..2187    +  misc_feature   cPPT/CTS: central polypurine tract and central termination sequence of HIV-1
   2262..2502    +  promoter       U6 promoter: RNA polymerase III promoter for human U6 snRNA
   2549..2616    +  misc_RNA       tracrRNA (fragment): trans-activating CRISPR RNA for the Streptococcus pyogenes CRISPR/Cas9 system
   2639..3138    +  promoter       PGK promoter: mouse phosphoglycerate kinase 1 promoter
   3178..3774    +  CDS            PuroR (fragment): puromycin N-acetyltransferase; pac from Streptomyces; confers resistance to puromycin
   3847..4545    +  CDS            TagBFP: TagBFP is a basic (constitutively fluorescent) blue fluorescent protein published in 2008, derived from Entacmaea quadricolor. It is reported to be a very rapidly-maturing monomer with very low acid sensitivity.
   4557..5143    +  misc_feature   WPRE: woodchuck hepatitis virus posttranscriptional regulatory element
   5137..5283    +  CDS            nef (fragment): NEF_HV1LA - Experimental evidence at protein level: Swiss-Prot protein existence level 1. Extracellular Nef protein targets CD4(+) T-lymphocytes for apoptosis by interacting with CXCR4 surface receptors. From Human immunodeficiency virus type 1 group M subtype B (isolate Lai) (HIV-1).
   5291..5469    +  LTR            5' LTR (truncated): truncated 5' long terminal repeat (LTR) from HIV-1
   5495..5606    +  polyA_signal   bGH poly(A) signal: bovine growth hormone polyadenylation signal
   5745..5763    -  promoter       T3 promoter: promoter for bacteriophage T3 RNA polymerase
   5808..5824    -  protein_bind   lac operator: The lac repressor binds to the lac operator to inhibit transcription in E. coli. This inhibition can be relieved by adding lactose or isopropyl-β-D-thiogalactopyranoside (IPTG). lac repressor encoded by lacI
   5832..5862    -  promoter       lac promoter: promoter for the E. coli lac operon
   5877..5898    -  protein_bind   CAP binding site: CAP binding activates transcription in the presence of cAMP. E. coli catabolite activator protein
   5911..6003    -  CDS            lacI (fragment): lac repressor; lacI; The lac repressor binds to the lac operator to inhibit transcription in E. coli. This inhibition can be relieved by adding lactose or isopropyl-β-D-thiogalactopyranoside (IPTG).
   6186..6774    -  rep_origin     ori: high-copy-number ColE1/pMB1/pBR322/pUC origin of replication
   6945..7805    -  CDS            AmpR: β-lactamase; bla; confers resistance to ampicillin, carbenicillin, and related antibiotics
   7806..7910    -  promoter       AmpR promoter: bla
   7963..8391    -  rep_origin     f1 ori (sequence partly withheld): f1 bacteriophage origin of replication; arrow indicates direction of (+) strand synthesis
   8396..8551    -  CDS            lacZα (fragment): LacZα fragment of β-galactosidase; lacZ fragment
   8559..8577    +  promoter       T7 promoter: promoter for bacteriophage T7 RNA polymerase
   8591..241     +  enhancer       CMV enhancer (across the origin): human cytomegalovirus immediate early enhancer
>Addgene plasmid #211981 | pKLV2-U6gRNA5(POU5F1_g15-14)-PGKpuroBFP-W | addgene full sequence | sequence record 420006 | Addgene NGS Result
GTCAATAATGACGTATGTTCCCATAGTAACGCCAATAGGGACTTTCCATTGACGTCAATGGGTGGAGTAT
TTACGGTAAACTGCCCACTTGGCAGTACATCAAGTGTATCATATGCCAAGTACGCCCCCTATTGACGTCA
ATGACGGTAAATGGCCCGCCTGGCATTATGCCCAGTACATGACCTTATGGGACTTTCCTACTTGGCAGTA
CATCTACGTATTAGTCATCGCTATTACCATGGTGATGCGGTTTTGGCAGTACATCAATGGGCGTGGATAG
CGGTTTGACTCACGGGGATTTCCAAGTCTCCACCCCATTGACGTCAATGGGAGTTTGTTTTGGCACCAAA
ATCAACGGGACTTTCCAAAATGTCGTAACAACTCCGCCCCATTGACGCAAATGGGCGGTAGGCGTGTACG
GTGGGAGGTCTATATAAGCAGCGCGTTTTGCCTGTACTGGGTCTCTCTGGTTAGACCAGATCTGAGCCTG
GGAGCTCTCTGGCTAACTAGGGAACCCACTGCTTAAGCCTCAATAAAGCTTGCCTTGAGTGCTTCAAGTA
GTGTGTGCCCGTCTGTTGTGTGACTCTGGTAACTAGAGATCCCTCAGACCCTTTTAGTCAGTGTGGAAAA
TCTCTAGCAGTGGCGCCCGAACAGGGACTTGAAAGCGAAAGGGAAACCAGAGGAGCTCTCTCGACGCAGG
ACTCGGCTTGCTGAAGCGCGCACGGCAAGAGGCGAGGGGCGGCGACTGGTGAGTACGCCAAAAATTTTGA
CTAGCGGAGGCTAGAAGGAGAGAGATGGGTGCGAGAGCGTCAGTATTAAGCGGGGGAGAATTAGATCGCG
ATGGGAAAAAATTCGGTTAAGGCCAGGGGGAAAGAAAAAATATAAATTAAAACATATAGTATGGGCAAGC
AGGGAGCTAGAACGATTCGCAGTTAATCCTGGCCTGTTAGAAACATCAGAAGGCTGTAGACAAATACTGG
GACAGCTACAACCATCCCTTCAGACAGGATCAGAAGAACTTAGATCATTATATAATACAGTAGCAACCCT
CTATTGTGTGCATCAAAGGATAGAGATAAAAGACACCAAGGAAGCTTTAGACAAGATAGAGGAAGAGCAA
AACAAAAGTAAGACCACCGCACAGCAAGCGGCCGGCCGCGCTGATCTTCAGACCTGGAGGAGGAGATATG
AGGGACAATTGGAGAAGTGAATTATATAAATATAAAGTAGTAAAAATTGAACCATTAGGAGTAGCACCCA
CCAAGGCAAAGAGAAGAGTGGTGCAGAGAGAAAAAAGAGCAGTGGGAATAGGAGCTTTGTTCCTTGGGTT
CTTGGGAGCAGCAGGAAGCACTATGGGCGCAGCGTCAATGACGCTGACGGTACAGGCCAGACAATTATTG
TCTGGTATAGTGCAGCAGCAGAACAATTTGCTGAGGGCTATTGAGGCGCAACAGCATCTGTTGCAACTCA
CAGTCTGGGGCATCAAGCAGCTCCAGGCAAGAATCCTGGCTGTGGAAAGATACCTAAAGGATCAACAGCT
CCTGGGGATTTGGGGTTGCTCTGGAAAACTCATTTGCACCACTGCTGTGCCTTGGAATGCTAGTTGGAGT
AATAAATCTCTGGAACAGATTTGGAATCACACGACCTGGATGGAGTGGGACAGAGAAATTAACAATTACA
CAAGCTTAATACACTCCTTAATTGAAGAATCGCAAAACCAGCAAGAAAAGAATGAACAAGAATTATTGGA
ATTAGATAAATGGGCAAGTTTGTGGAATTGGTTTAACATAACAAATTGGCTGTGGTATATAAAATTATTC
ATAATGATAGTAGGAGGCTTGGTAGGTTTAAGAATAGTTTTTGCTGTACTTTCTATAGTGAATAGAGTTA
GGCAGGGATATTCACCATTATCGTTTCAGACCCACCTCCCAACCCCGAGGGGACCCGACAGGCCCGAAGG
AATAGAAGAAGAAGGTGGAGAGAGAGACAGAGACAGATCCATTCGATTAGTGAACGGATCGGCACTGCGT
GCGCCAATTCTGCAGACAAATGGCAGTATTCATCCACAATTTTAAAAGAAAAGGGGGGATTGGGGGGTAC
AGTGCAGGGGAAAGAATAGTAGACATAATAGCAACAGACATACAAACTAAAGAATTACAAAAACAAATTA
CAAAAATTCAAAATTTTCGGGTTTATTACAGGGACAGCAGAGATCCAGTTTGGTTAGTACCGGGCCCTAC
GCGTCCAAGGTCGGGCAGGAAGAGGGCCTATTTCCCATGATTCCTTCATATTTGCATATACGATACAAGG
CTGTTAGAGAGATAATTAGAATTAATTTGACTGTAAACACAAAGATATTAGTACAAAATACGTGACGTAG
AAAGTAATAATTTCTTGGGTAGTTTGCAGTTTTAAAATTATGTTTTAAAATGGACTATCATATGCTTACC
GTAACTTGAAAGTATTTCGATTTCTTGGCTTTATATATCTTGTGGAAAGGACGAAACACCGCTTGCAGGT
GGTCCGAGTGGTTTAAGAGCTATGCTGGAAACAGCATAGCAAGTTTAAATAAGGCTAGTCCGTTATCAAC
TTGAAAAAGTGGCACCGAGTCGGTGCTTTTTTTGGATCCAATTCTACCGGGTAGGGGAGGCGCTTTTCCC
AAGGCAGTCTGGAGCATGCGCTTTAGCAGCCCCGCTGGGCACTTGGCGCTACACAAGTGGCCTCTGGCCT
CGCACACATTCCACATCCACCGGTAGGCGCCAACCGGCTCCGTTCTTTGGTGGCCCCTTCGCGCCACCTT
CTACTCCTCCCCTAGTCAGGAAGTTCCCCCCCGCCCCGCAGCTCGCGTCGTGCAGGACGTGACAAATGGA
AGTAGCACGTCTCACTAGTCTCGTGCAGATGGACAGCACCGCTGAGCAATGGAAGCGGGTAGGCCTTTGG
GGCAGCGGCCAATAGCAGCTTTGCTCCTTCGCTTTCTGGGCTCAGAGGCTGGGAAGGGGTGGGTCCGGGG
GCGGGCTCAGGGGCGGGCTCAGGGGCGGGGCGGGCGCCCGAAGGTCCTCCGGAGGCCCGGCATTCTGCAC
GCTTCAAAAGCGCACGTCTGCCGCGCTGTTCTCCTCTTCCTCATCTCCGGGCCTTTCGACCTGCATCCAT
CTAGATCTCGAGCAGCTGAAGCTTACCATGACCGAGTACAAGCCCACGGTGCGCCTCGCCACCCGCGACG
ACGTCCCCAGGGCCGTACGCACCCTCGCCGCCGCGTTCGCCGACTACCCCGCCACGCGCCACACCGTCGA
TCCGGACCGCCACATCGAGCGGGTCACCGAGCTGCAAGAACTCTTCCTCACGCGCGTCGGGCTCGACATC
GGCAAGGTGTGGGTCGCGGACGACGGCGCCGCGGTGGCGGTCTGGACCACGCCGGAGAGCGTCGAAGCGG
GGGCGGTGTTCGCCGAGATCGGCCCGCGCATGGCCGAGTTGAGCGGTTCCCGGCTGGCCGCGCAGCAACA
GATGGAAGGCCTCCTGGCGCCGCACCGGCCCAAGGAGCCCGCGTGGTTCCTGGCCACCGTCGGCGTCTCG
CCCGACCACCAGGGCAAGGGTCTGGGCAGCGCCGTCGTGCTCCCCGGAGTGGAGGCGGCCGAGCGCGCCG
GGGTGCCCGCCTTCCTGGAGACCTCCGCGCCCCGCAACCTCCCCTTCTACGAGCGGCTCGGCTTCACCGT
CACCGCCGACGTCGAGGTGCCCGAAGGACCGCGCACCTGGTGCATGACCCGCAAGCCCGGTGCCGGCGGC
GGGTCCGGAGGAGAGGGCAGAGGAAGTCTCCTAACATGCGGTGACGTGGAGGAGAATCCTGGCCCAATGA
GCGAGCTGATTAAGGAGAACATGCACATGAAGCTGTACATGGAGGGCACCGTGGACAACCATCACTTCAA
GTGCACATCCGAGGGCGAAGGCAAGCCCTACGAGGGCACCCAGACCATGAGAATCAAGGTGGTCGAGGGC
GGCCCTCTCCCCTTCGCCTTCGACATCCTGGCTACTAGCTTCCTCTACGGCAGCAAGACCTTCATCAACC
ACACCCAGGGCATCCCCGACTTCTTCAAGCAGTCCTTCCCTGAGGGCTTCACATGGGAGAGAGTCACCAC
ATACGAGGACGGGGGCGTGCTGACCGCTACCCAGGACACCAGCCTCCAGGACGGCTGCCTCATCTACAAC
GTCAAGATCAGAGGGGTGAACTTCACATCCAACGGCCCTGTGATGCAGAAGAAAACACTCGGCTGGGAGG
CCTTCACCGAGACGCTGTACCCCGCTGACGGCGGCCTGGAAGGCAGAAACGACATGGCCCTGAAGCTCGT
GGGCGGGAGCCATCTGATCGCAAACATCAAGACCACATATAGATCCAAGAAACCCGCTAAGAACCTCAAG
ATGCCTGGCGTCTACTATGTGGACTACAGACTGGAAAGAATCAAGGAGGCCAACAACGAGACCTACGTCG
AGCAGCACGAGGTGGCAGTGGCCAGATACTGCGACCTCCCTAGCAAACTGGGGCACAAGCTTAATTGAGC
GGCCGCTCAACCTCTGGATTACAAAATTTGTGAAAGATTGACTGGTATTCTTAACTATGTTGCTCCTTTT
ACGCTATGTGGATACGCTGCTTTAATGCCTTTGTATCATGCTATTGCTTCCCGTATGGCTTTCATTTTCT
CCTCCTTGTATAAATCCTGGTTGCTGTCTCTTTATGAGGAGTTGTGGCCCGTTGTCAGGCAACGTGGCGT
GGTGTGCACTGTGTTTGCTGACGCAACCCCCACTGGTTGGGGCATTGCCACCACCTGTCAGCTCCTTTCC
GGGACTTTCGCTTTCCCCCTCCCTATTGCCACGGCGGAACTCATCGCCGCCTGCCTTGCCCGCTGCTGGA
CAGGGGCTCGGCTGTTGGGCACTGACAATTCCGTGGTGTTGTCGGGGAAATCATCGTCCTTTCCTTGGCT
GCTCGCCTGTGTTGCCACCTGGATTCTGCGCGGGACGTCCTTCTGCTACGTCCCTTCGGCCCTCAATCCA
GCGGACCTTCCTTCCCGCGGCCTGCTGCCGGCTCTGCGGCCTCTTCCGCGTCTACGCCTTCGCCCTCAGA
CGAGTCGGATCTCCCTTTGGGCCGCCTCCCCGCAGGTACCTTTAAGACCAATGACTTACAAGGCAGCTGT
AGATCTTAGCCACTTTTTAAAAGAAAAGGGGGGACTGGAAGGGCTAATTCACTCCCAAAGAAGTCAAGAT
CTGCTTTTTGCCTGTACTGGGTCTCTCTGGTTAGACCAGAGTCTCTCTGGTTAGACCAGATCTGAGCCTG
GGAGCTCTCTGGCTAACTAGGGAACCCACTGCTTAAGCCTCAATAAAGCTTGCCTTGAGTGCTTCAAGTA
GTGTGTGCCCGTCTGTTGTGTGACTCTGGTAACTAGAGATCCCTCAGACCCTTTTAGTCAGTGTGGAAAA
TCTCTAGCAGTTTAAACCCGCTGATCAGCCTCGACTGTGCCTTCTAGTTGCCAGCCATCTGTTGTTTGCC
CCTCCCCCGTGCCTTCCTTGACCCTGGAAGGTGCCACTCCCACTGTCCTTTCCTAATAAAATGAGGAAAT
TGCATCGCATTGTCTGAGTAGGTGTCATTCTATTCTGGGGGGTGGGGTGGGGCAGGACAGCAAGGGGGAG
GATTGGGAAGTCAATAGCAGGCATGCTGGGGATGCGGTGGGCTCTATGGGCGGCCGTTAATTAAGCTTTT
GTTCCCTTTAGTGAGGGTTAATTGCGCGCTTGGCGTAATCATGGTCATAGCTGTTTCCTGTGTGAAATTG
TTATCCGCTCACAATTCCACACAACATACGAGCCGGGAGCATAAAGTGTAAAGCCTGGGGTGCCTAATGA
GTGAGCTAACTCACATTAATTGCGTTGCGCTCACTGCCCGCTTTCCAGTCGGGAAACCTGTCGTGCCAGC
TGCATTAATGAATCGGCCAACGCGCGGGGAGAGGCGGTTTGCGTATTGGGCGCTCTTCCGCTTCCTCGCT
CACTGACTCGCTGCGCTCGGTCGTTCGGCTGCGGCGAGCGGTATCAGCTCACTCAAAGGCGGTAATACGG
TTATCCACAGAATCAGGGGATAACGCAGGAAAGAACATGTGAGCAAAAGGCCAGCAAAAGGCCAGGAACC
GTAAAAAGGCCGCGTTGCTGGCGTTTTTCCATAGGCTCCGCCCCCCTGACGAGCATCACAAAAATCGACG
CTCAAGTCAGAGGTGGCGAAACCCGACAGGACTATAAAGATACCAGGCGTTTCCCCCTGGAAGCTCCCTC
GTGCGCTCTCCTGTTCCGACCCTGCCGCTTACCGGATACCTGTCCGCCTTTCTCCCTTCGGGAAGCGTGG
CGCTTTCTCATAGCTCACGCTGTAGGTATCTCAGTTCGGTGTAGGTCGTTCGCTCCAAGCTGGGCTGTGT
GCACGAACCCCCCGTTCAGCCCGACCGCTGCGCCTTATCCGGTAACTATCGTCTTGAGTCCAACCCGGTA
AGACACGACTTATCGCCACTGGCAGCAGCCACTGGTAACAGGATTAGCAGAGCGAGGTATGTAGGCGGTG
CTACAGAGTTCTTGAAGTGGTGGCCTAACTACGGCTACACTAGAAGAACAGTATTTGGTATCTGCGCTCT
GCTGAAGCCAGTTACCTTCGGAAAAAGAGTTGGTAGCTCTTGATCCGGCAAACAAACCACCGCTGGTAGC
GGTGGTTTTTTTGTTTGCAAGCAGCAGATTACGCGCAGAAAAAAAGGATCTCAAGAAGATCCTTTGATCT
TTTCTACGGGGTCTGACGCTCAGTGGAACGAAAACTCACGTTAAGGGATTTTGGTCATGAGATTATCAAA
AAGGATCTTCACCTAGATCCTTTTAAATTAAAAATGAAGTTTTAAATCAATCTAAAGTATATATGAGTAA
ACTTGGTCTGACAGTTACCAATGCTTAATCAGTGAGGCACCTATCTCAGCGATCTGTCTATTTCGTTCAT
CCATAGTTGCCTGACTCCCCGTCGTGTAGATAACTACGATACGGGAGGGCTTACCATCTGGCCCCAGTGC
TGCAATGATACCGCGAGACCCACGCTCACCGGCTCCAGATTTATCAGCAATAAACCAGCCAGCCGGAAGG
GCCGAGCGCAGAAGTGGTCCTGCAACTTTATCCGCCTCCATCCAGTCTATTAATTGTTGCCGGGAAGCTA
GAGTAAGTAGTTCGCCAGTTAATAGTTTGCGCAACGTTGTTGCCATTGCTACAGGCATCGTGGTGTCACG
CTCGTCGTTTGGTATGGCTTCATTCAGCTCCGGTTCCCAACGATCAAGGCGAGTTACATGATCCCCCATG
TTGTGCAAAAAAGCGGTTAGCTCCTTCGGTCCTCCGATCGTTGTCAGAAGTAAGTTGGCCGCAGTGTTAT
CACTCATGGTTATGGCAGCACTGCATAATTCTCTTACTGTCATGCCATCCGTAAGATGCTTTTCTGTGAC
TGGTGAGTACTCAACCAAGTCATTCTGAGAATAGTGTATGCGGCGACCGAGTTGCTCTTGCCCGGCGTCA
ATACGGGATAATACCGCGCCACATAGCAGAACTTTAAAAGTGCTCATCATTGGAAAACGTTCTTCGGGGC
GAAAACTCTCAAGGATCTTACCGCTGTTGAGATCCAGTTCGATGTAACCCACTCGTGCACCCAACTGATC
TTCAGCATCTTTTACTTTCACCAGCGTTTCTGGGTGAGCAAAAACAGGAAGGCAAAATGCCGCAAAAAAG
GGAATAAGGGCGACACGGAAATGTTGAATACTCATACTCTTCCTTTTTCAATATTATTGAAGCATTTATC
AGGGTTATTGTCTCATGAGCGGATACATATTTGAATGTATTTAGAAAAATAAACAAATAGGGGTTCCGCG
CACATTTCCCCGAAAAGTGCCACCTAAATTGTAAGCGTTAATATTTTGTTAAAATTCGCGTTAAATTTTT
GTTAAATCAGCTCATTTTTTAACCAATAGGCCGAAATCGGCAAAATCCCTTATAAATCAAAAGAATAGAC
CGAGATAGGGT
[37 nt withheld, positions 8062-8098]
AAAGAACGTGGACTCCAACGTCAAAGG
[49 nt withheld, positions 8126-8174]
T
[91 nt withheld, positions 8176-8266]
G
[124 nt withheld, positions 8268-8391]
CCCATTCGCCATTCAGGCTGCGCAACTGTTGGGAAGGGCGATCGGTGCGGGCCTCTTCGCTATTACGCCA
GCTGGCGAAAGGGGGATGTGCTGCAAGGCGATTAAGTTGGGTAACGCCAGGGTTTTCCCAGTCACGACGT
TGTAAAACGACGGCCAGTGAGCGCGCGTAATACGACTCACTATAGGGCGAATTGACTAGTACATAACTTA
CGGTAAATGGCCCGCCTGGCTGACCGCCCAACGACCCCCGCCCATTGAC
